Addgene plasmid #130602: pTK_Pax7_enh_143_Citrine
Purpose: enhancer reporter
Depositing lab: Tatjana Sauka-Spengler. Publication: Reconstruction of the Global Neural Crest Gene Regulatory Network In Vivo. Williams RM, Candido-Ferreira I, Repapi E, Gavriouchkina D, Senanayake U, Ling ITC, Telenius J, Taylor S, Hughes J, Sauka-Spengler T. Dev Cell. 2019 Oct 21;51(2):255-276.e7. doi: 10.1016/j.devcel.2019.10.003. PubMed 31639368.
Backbone
  Vector backbone: pTK_BsmBI_Citrine
  Backbone size w/o insert (bp): 4670
  Vector type: enhancer reporter
Growth in bacteria
  Bacterial resistance: Ampicillin, 100 μg/mL
  Growth temperature: 37°C
  Growth strain: DH5alpha
  Copy number: Low Copy
Gene/Insert
  Gene/Insert name: Pax7_enh_143
  Species: G. gallus (chicken)
  Insert size (bp): 2800
  Promoter: thymidine kinase minimal promoter
  Cloning method: Restriction Enzyme; 5′ cloning site Unknown (unknown if destroyed)
  Sequencing primers: 5′ pTK forward CTAGCAAAATAGGCTGTCCC; 3′ pTK reverse ATATTTCTTCCGGGGACACC
Terms and licenses: Academic/Nonprofit Terms; Industry Terms: Not Available to Industry
How to cite: pTK_Pax7_enh_143_Citrine was a gift from Tatjana Sauka-Spengler (Addgene plasmid # 130602 ; http://n2t.net/addgene:130602 ; RRID:Addgene_130602)
