[The description below was written by a language model from this plasmid's Addgene catalogue record and pLannotate feature annotations shown in this document.]
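Description:
pTK_Pax7_enh_143_Citrine is an enhancer reporter plasmid built on the pTK_BsmBI_Citrine backbone, designed to test whether a candidate cis-regulatory element from the chicken (G. gallus) Pax7 locus can drive tissue-specific transcription. The putative enhancer, Pax7_enh_143, sits upstream of the herpes simplex virus thymidine kinase minimal promoter. This promoter has little activity on its own, so expression of the downstream reporter depends on the activity of the inserted element. Transcripts pass through a chimeric β-globin/immunoglobulin intron, which generally improves expression. They then encode Citrine, a yellow fluorescent protein derived from Aequorea victoria, and terminate at an SV40 polyadenylation signal. A synthetic poly(A) signal and an RNA polymerase II pause site from the human α2 globin gene lie upstream of the enhancer position, which limits read-through transcription from the backbone that could otherwise give spurious reporter signal.

The plasmid is propagated in E. coli under ampicillin selection (AmpR with its bla promoter). It carries a ColE1/pUC-type origin and an f1 phage origin, although the catalogue entry lists it as low copy. Short fragments of large T antigen, TcR and lacZα are backbone remnants with no evident function.

The enhancer itself is not annotated in the feature table; it presumably occupies the unannotated stretch of roughly 1.5 kb between the pause site and the TK promoter. That gap, and the 5,837 nt sequenced total, are smaller than expected from the catalogue figures of a 4,670 bp backbone plus a 2,800 bp insert, so the recorded sizes should be treated with caution. The plasmid comes from a study reconstructing the neural crest gene regulatory network in vivo, which fits its use for visualising enhancer activity in embryos, though the record does not state the delivery method.
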