Features (pLannotate 1.2.2; 13 found; start..end, strand, type, name):
     14..105     +  misc_feature   pause site: RNA polymerase II transcriptional pause signal from the human α2 globin gene
   1608..1753    +  promoter       HSV TK promoter: herpes simplex virus thymidine kinase promoter
   1831..1963    +  intron         chimeric intron: chimera between introns from human β-globin and immunoglobulin heavy chain genes
   2023..2739    +  CDS            Citrine: Citrine is a basic (constitutively fluorescent) yellow fluorescent protein published in 2001, derived from Aequorea victoria. It has moderate acid sensitivity.
   2912..3033    -  polyA_signal   SV40 poly(A) signal: SV40 polyadenylation signal
   3056..3124    -  CDS            large T antigen (fragment): large T antigen from SV40 (simian virus 40)
   3140..3272    +  CDS            TcR (fragment): tetracycline efflux protein; tet; confers resistance to tetracycline
   3452..4040    -  rep_origin     ori: high-copy-number ColE1/pMB1/pBR322/pUC origin of replication
   4211..5071    -  CDS            AmpR: β-lactamase; bla; confers resistance to ampicillin, carbenicillin, and related antibiotics
   5072..5176    -  promoter       AmpR promoter: bla
   5203..5631    +  rep_origin     f1 ori (sequence partly withheld): f1 bacteriophage origin of replication; arrow indicates direction of (+) strand synthesis
   5663..5730    -  CDS            lacZα (fragment): LacZα fragment of β-galactosidase; lacZ fragment
   5789..5837    +  polyA_signal   poly(A) signal: synthetic polyadenylation signal
>Addgene plasmid #130602 | pTK_Pax7_enh_143_Citrine | addgene full sequence | sequence record 259022 | Addgene NGS Result
AATCGATAGTACTAACATACGCTCTCCATCAAAACAAAACGAAACAAAACAAACTAGCAAAATAGGCTGT
CCCCAGTGCAAGTGCAGGTGCCAGAACATTTCTCTATCGATAGGTACCGAGCTCGAGTTGCCAGGGGGTT
GGGAAAGGTTTATGAGGTTAAATTTGTTTATCTTTCCTGAAAGAGTCTTATATTGAAAGGTCTTTAACTT
GATGTATCCAGCCAGGGAGGCCAGGGCTGGAACAGCAGAGGGACTACAGGACAAGATTAAGGGCCATTGG
CAGAGCTGTATAGGAGATGGGGATGAAAATAAAAGAGTGTGTTGCAAATTGGGACGCAGGAGCAGCGTGA
TAGAGCTGTGCAGGGGCCCCAGGGTAGCAATAGCAAGGCAGCTATCAGCCAGGATTGAGATGTGTTGGCA
AAGCATGCAGTAACAGGACGGGGACAGGAGGGATGGCAGGACTGCAGAGGTTTTCACAGGCAAAACCTGG
GTCTGTGCACCTGGGTAGGATGCTGGGCAGCAGAGACAGCACGTCTGTGTGTATGTGATGTACTGAGCGT
GCTATACCAAGTGGTTTTCACTCCAGATCTGGAGGAAGGTGAATTTGACTTTAGCTATCTGAGACAGTGC
TTCTTGCTCGGTCAGCCGGGGGAAAATTCCGAGCAAAAAGTGCTGGAAGAGGCTGAGGACAAAGATCAGA
ACCAAGGAACAGGGGCAGGACAGAGCCCAGCCAGATGACAAACACCTCTGGGCAGTTGGGAGTCTCGCTC
CCGTGGATCTGAGTTGTTTTTGTGCAGGTGTTTGGATAGTGCAGTGTCTTTTCTATGATGGTGTTTGTAC
CTCCAGGCGCCCTCAGAGGGTGGTCGTAACACATGCAGGGAGCACTCAGCTATTACATTGTGCTTGGAGT
GAGGAGTCCAGCTGGTGTCATGCGCTCCTGGAGGCTCACCCCCTTATTACAGTGGCTGCGATGTTAGGGA
TGCTTTGCTTGCTGCTATGGGAGAACAGGCATGGCTGGAGCATGGGCTGAGAGCGAGGAGGGGCTGCGTG
GTGCTTGGGGCTGCGATGTATTGCTGCCCCGCTACCAGCTGGTTTCCCTTTGCTTCCCATTTTTGGGAGC
ACTATCGATGCCTCTCCGACTGCATCGTTTCAATTCAAGTCGGGCAGCCAGCAAGCCCCTGCAGTCCCTC
CGGCGCAGCCCTCCGCTGGACCCCGTGCCTGCCACAAACACGCAGCTATGAATATTGAAGTGAAAAAGGG
CCCTTTTATGGACTTCACAGATGTGCTGGGGAGTTGGGGCAGGCCTCATTACCTCGGGGTTCTTTAAAAG
GCCAAACAAAAACCAGAAGAAAGAGTGTTAAGGGTAGAGGGGGGCAGGGAGGCGAGAACTAGAAAAAAGT
TGAAAGAAAAGAAAAGACGACTGGAGTTGATGGATATTCCATCTGTTTATGTTCAGACCAGTGCTGGGAA
TTAACAAAGGCTGTTGGCTAGCCCGGGCTCGAGATCTGCGATCTAAGTAAGCTTGCTGCTTCATCCCCGT
GGCCCGTTGCTCGCGTTTGCTGGCGGTGTCCCCGGAAGAAATATATTTGCATGTCTTTAGTTCTATGATG
ACACAAACCCCGCCCAGCGTCTTGTCATTGGCGAATTCGAACACGCAGATGCAGTCGGGGCGGCGCGGTC
CCAGGTCCACTTCGCATATTAAGGTGACGCGTGTGGCCTCGAACACCGAGCGACCCTGCAGCGACCCGCT
TAACAGCGTCAACAGCGTGCCGCAGATCCCAAGCTTGCGGCCGCTTAAGCTGCAGAAGTTGGTCGTGAGG
CACTGGGCAGGTAAGTATCAAGGTTACAAGACAGGTTTAAGGAGACCAATAGAAACTGGGCTTGTCGAGA
CAGAGAAGACTCTTGCGTTTCTGATAGGCACCTATTGGTCTTACTGACATCCACTTTGCCTTTCTCTCCA
CAGGTGTCCACTCCCAGGTTCAATACAGCTCTTAAGCGGCCGCAAGCTAGCTTGCCGCCACCATGGTGAG
CAAGGGCGAGGAGCTGTTCACCGGGGTGGTGCCCATCCTGGTCGAGCTGGACGGCGACGTAAACGGCCAC
AAGTTCAGCGTGTCCGGCGAGGGCGAGGGCGATGCCACCTACGGCAAGCTGACCCTGAAGTTCATCTGCA
CCACCGGCAAGCTGCCCGTGCCCTGGCCCACCCTCGTGACCACCTTCGGCTACGGCCTGATGTGCTTCGC
CCGCTACCCCGACCACATGAAGCAGCACGACTTCTTCAAGTCCGCCATGCCCGAAGGCTACGTCCAGGAG
CGCACCATCTTCTTCAAGGACGACGGCAACTACAAGACCCGCGCCGAGGTGAAGTTCGAGGGCGACACCC
TGGTGAACCGCATCGAGCTGAAGGGCATCGACTTCAAGGAGGACGGCAACATCCTGGGGCACAAGCTGGA
GTACAACTACAACAGCCACAACGTCTATATCATGGCCGACAAGCAGAAGAACGGCATCAAGGTGAACTTC
AAGATCCGCCACAACATCGAGGACGGCAGCGTGCAGCTCGCCGACCACTACCAGCAGAACACCCCCATCG
GCGACGGCCCCGTGCTGCTGCCCGACAACCACTACCTGAGCTACCAGTCCGCCCTGAGCAAAGACCCCAA
CGAGAAGCGCGATCACATGGTCCTGCTGGAGTTCGTGACCGCCGCCGGGATCACTCTCGGCATGGACGAG
CTGTACAAGTGAGCCTCTAGACTCCCTCAGCGGCGCGCCTACTCGTCCGGCGTCACAAATTAGCGGACCG
ACCACTGCACCTCTAGCGTACCGTCAAAGGGCAACGAGGGTCATTCCGTGCCGACATAAGAGATCTCACG
TGTCTAGAGTCGGGGCGGCCGGCCGCTTCGAGCAGACATGATAAGATACATTGATGAGTTTGGACAAACC
ACAACTAGAATGCAGTGAAAAAAATGCTTTATTTGTGAAATTTGTGATGCTATTGCTTTATTTGTAACCA
TTATAAGCTGCAATAAACAAGTTAACAACAACAATTGCATTCATTTTATGTTTCAGGTTCAGGGGGAGGT
GTGGGAGGTTTTTTAAAGCAAGTAAAACCTCTACAAATGTGGTAAAATCGATAAGGATCCGTCGACCGAT
GCCCTTGAGAGCCTTCAACCCAGTCAGCTCCTTCCGGTGGGCGCGGGGCATGACTATCGTCGCCGCACTT
ATGACTGTCTTCTTTATCATGCAACTCGTAGGACAGGTGCCGGCAGCGCTCTTCCGCTTCCTCGCTCACT
GACTCGCTGCGCTCGGTCGTTCGGCTGCGGCGAGCGGTATCAGCTCACTCAAAGGCGGTAATACGGTTAT
CCACAGAATCAGGGGATAACGCAGGAAAGAACATGTGAGCAAAAGGCCAGCAAAAGGCCAGGAACCGTAA
AAAGGCCGCGTTGCTGGCGTTTTTCCATAGGCTCCGCCCCCCTGACGAGCATCACAAAAATCGACGCTCA
AGTCAGAGGTGGCGAAACCCGACAGGACTATAAAGATACCAGGCGTTTCCCCCTGGAAGCTCCCTCGTGC
GCTCTCCTGTTCCGACCCTGCCGCTTACCGGATACCTGTCCGCCTTTCTCCCTTCGGGAAGCGTGGCGCT
TTCTCATAGCTCACGCTGTAGGTATCTCAGTTCGGTGTAGGTCGTTCGCTCCAAGCTGGGCTGTGTGCAC
GAACCCCCCGTTCAGCCCGACCGCTGCGCCTTATCCGGTAACTATCGTCTTGAGTCCAACCCGGTAAGAC
ACGACTTATCGCCACTGGCAGCAGCCACTGGTAACAGGATTAGCAGAGCGAGGTATGTAGGCGGTGCTAC
AGAGTTCTTGAAGTGGTGGCCTAACTACGGCTACACTAGAAGAACAGTATTTGGTATCTGCGCTCTGCTG
AAGCCAGTTACCTTCGGAAAAAGAGTTGGTAGCTCTTGATCCGGCAAACAAACCACCGCTGGTAGCGGTG
GTTTTTTTGTTTGCAAGCAGCAGATTACGCGCAGAAAAAAAGGATCTCAAGAAGATCCTTTGATCTTTTC
TACGGGGTCTGACGCTCAGTGGAACGAAAACTCACGTTAAGGGATTTTGGTCATGAGATTATCAAAAAGG
ATCTTCACCTAGATCCTTTTAAATTAAAAATGAAGTTTTAAATCAATCTAAAGTATATATGAGTAAACTT
GGTCTGACAGTTACCAATGCTTAATCAGTGAGGCACCTATCTCAGCGATCTGTCTATTTCGTTCATCCAT
AGTTGCCTGACTCCCCGTCGTGTAGATAACTACGATACGGGAGGGCTTACCATCTGGCCCCAGTGCTGCA
ATGATACCGCGAGACCCACGCTCACCGGCTCCAGATTTATCAGCAATAAACCAGCCAGCCGGAAGGGCCG
AGCGCAGAAGTGGTCCTGCAACTTTATCCGCCTCCATCCAGTCTATTAATTGTTGCCGGGAAGCTAGAGT
AAGTAGTTCGCCAGTTAATAGTTTGCGCAACGTTGTTGCCATTGCTACAGGCATCGTGGTGTCACGCTCG
TCGTTTGGTATGGCTTCATTCAGCTCCGGTTCCCAACGATCAAGGCGAGTTACATGATCCCCCATGTTGT
GCAAAAAAGCGGTTAGCTCCTTCGGTCCTCCGATCGTTGTCAGAAGTAAGTTGGCCGCAGTGTTATCACT
CATGGTTATGGCAGCACTGCATAATTCTCTTACTGTCATGCCATCCGTAAGATGCTTTTCTGTGACTGGT
GAGTACTCAACCAAGTCATTCTGAGAATAGTGTATGCGGCGACCGAGTTGCTCTTGCCCGGCGTCAATAC
GGGATAATACCGCGCCACATAGCAGAACTTTAAAAGTGCTCATCATTGGAAAACGTTCTTCGGGGCGAAA
ACTCTCAAGGATCTTACCGCTGTTGAGATCCAGTTCGATGTAACCCACTCGTGCACCCAACTGATCTTCA
GCATCTTTTACTTTCACCAGCGTTTCTGGGTGAGCAAAAACAGGAAGGCAAAATGCCGCAAAAAAGGGAA
TAAGGGCGACACGGAAATGTTGAATACTCATACTCTTCCTTTTTCAATATTATTGAAGCATTTATCAGGG
TTATTGTCTCATGAGCGGATACATATTTGAATGTATTTAGAAAAATAAACAAATAGGGGTTCCGCGCACA
TTTCCCCGAAAAGTGCCACCTG
[124 nt withheld, positions 5203-5326]
C
[91 nt withheld, positions 5328-5418]
A
[49 nt withheld, positions 5420-5468]
CCTTTGACGTTGGAGTCCACGTTCTTT
[37 nt withheld, positions 5496-5532]
ACCCTATCTCGGTCTATTCTTTTGATTTATAAGGGATTTTGCCGATTTCGGCCTATTGGTTAAAAAATGA
GCTGATTTAACAAAAATTTAACGCGAATTTTAACAAAATATTAACGCTTACAATTTGCCATTCGCCATTC
AGGCTGCGCAACTGTTGGGAAGGGCGATCGGTGCGGGCCTCTTCGCTATTACGCCAGCCCAAGCTACCAT
GATAAGTAAGTAATATTAAGGTACGGGAGGTACTTGGAGCGGCCGCAATAAAATATCTTTATTTTCATTA
CATCTGTGTGTTGGTTTTTTGTGTG
